Addgene plasmid #172902: pTD81
Purpose: Hypodermal promoter col-10P::TIR1::F2A::TagBFP2::AID* with homology arms for insertion in ttTi5605 site on chromosome II
Depositing lab: David Reiner. Depositing organization: Texas A&M Health Science Center. Publication: An expanded auxin-inducible degron toolkit for Caenorhabditis elegans. Ashley GE, Duong T, Levenson MT, Martinez MAQ, Johnson LC, Hibshman JD, Saeger HN, Palmisano NJ, Doonan R, Martinez-Mendez R, Davidson BR, Zhang W, Ragle JM, Medwig-Kinney TN, Sirota SS, Goldstein B, Matus DQ, Dickinson DJ, Reiner DJ, Ward JD. Genetics. 2021 Mar 31;217(3). pii: 6104563. doi: 10.1093/genetics/iyab006. PubMed 33677541.
Backbone
  Vector backbone: pDD357
  Vector type: CRISPR
Growth in bacteria
  Bacterial resistance: Ampicillin, 100 μg/mL
  Growth temperature: 37°C
  Growth strain: DH5alpha
  Copy number: High Copy
Gene/Insert
  Gene/Insert name: TIR-1
  Species: A. thaliana (mustard weed)
  Entrez Gene: TIR1 (a.k.a. AT3G62980, AtTIR1, TRANSPORT INHIBITOR RESPONSE 1)
  Cloning method: Gibson Cloning
Terms and licenses: Academic/Nonprofit Terms; Industry Terms: Not Available to Industry
Depositor comments: Pcol-10::TIR::F2A::mTagBFP2 LGII
How to cite: pTD81 was a gift from David Reiner (Addgene plasmid # 172902 ; http://n2t.net/addgene:172902 ; RRID:Addgene_172902)
