[The description below was written by a language model from this plasmid's Addgene catalogue record and pLannotate feature annotations shown in this document.]
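Description:
pTD81 is a CRISPR homology-directed repair template, built on the pDD357 backbone, for placing a tissue-specific auxin-inducible degron driver into the C. elegans genome as a single copy at the ttTi5605 site on chromosome II. It is propagated in E. coli as a high-copy plasmid through a ColE1/pUC-type origin and is selected with ampicillin (AmpR under its bla promoter). The two sequence records, which differ by a single nucleotide in length, give the same feature map. The homology arms themselves are not annotated, although a C. elegans genomic gene fragment lying just outside the first loxN site probably belongs to one arm.

The payload is Arabidopsis thaliana TIR1, the F-box auxin receptor, which the catalogue says is driven by the hypodermal col-10 promoter; that promoter and the F2A peptide are not annotated in the feature tables. TIR1 is followed by F2A, mTagBFP2 fused to an AID* (mini-AID) degron, and a tbb-2 terminator. The 2A element lets a single transcript yield separate TIR1 and blue reporter proteins. The reporter therefore marks the tissues expressing TIR1, and because it carries a degron, its loss on auxin addition gives a built-in readout of TIR1 activity.

Upstream lies a cassette flanked by loxN sites that contains sqt-1 collagen sequence (mutations in this gene alter body shape, so it likely serves as a visible marker), a hygromycin resistance gene for drug selection of worms, and Cre recombinase with a tbb-2 terminator, adjacent to hsp-16.1 sequence. This arrangement suggests heat-shock-inducible Cre that excises the markers once integrants have been isolated. The resulting strains allow hypodermis-restricted, auxin-dependent depletion of AID-tagged proteins.
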