Features (pLannotate 1.2.2; 22 found; start..end, strand, type, name):
   1109..1324    -  CDS            GSLG1_CAEEL (fragment): Experimental evidence at protein level: Swiss-Prot protein existence level 1. From Caenorhabditis elegans.
   1338..1371    +  protein_bind   loxN: Cre-mediated recombination occurs in the 8-bp core sequence (GTATACCT). loxN sites are compatible with each other, but incompatible with loxP or lox2272 sites. Cre recombinase
   1742..1888    +  CDS            sqt-1 (fragment): SQT1_CAEEL - Also known as rol-5. Protein inferred from homology: Swiss-Prot protein existence level 3. Nematode cuticles are composed largely of collagen-like proteins. The cuticle functions both as an exoskeleton and as a barrier to protect the worm from its environment. This is a collagen critical for organismal morphogenesis. Mutations in sqt-1 can lengthen, shorten, or helically twist the entire animal. From Caenorhabditis elegans.
   1921..2760    +  CDS            sqt-1 (fragment): SQT1_CAEEL - Also known as rol-5. Protein inferred from homology: Swiss-Prot protein existence level 3. Nematode cuticles are composed largely of collagen-like proteins. The cuticle functions both as an exoskeleton and as a barrier to protect the worm from its environment. This is a collagen critical for organismal morphogenesis. Mutations in sqt-1 can lengthen, shorten, or helically twist the entire animal. From Caenorhabditis elegans.
   2804..3127    -  terminator     tbb-2 terminator: tbb-2; transcription terminator for the C. elegans tubulin beta-2 gene
   3136..4266    -  CDS            cre: RECR_BPP1 - Experimental evidence at protein level: Swiss-Prot protein existence level 1. Catalyzes site-specific recombination between two 34-base- pair LOXP sites. Its role is to maintain the phage genome as a monomeric unit-copy plasmid in the lysogenic state. From Escherichia phage P1 (Bacteriophage P1).
   4615..4665    +  CDS            hsp-16.1 (fragment): HSP11_CAEEL - Also known as hsp16-1b. Experimental evidence at transcript level: Swiss-Prot protein existence level 2. From Caenorhabditis elegans.
   5046..5066    +  protein_bind   attB1: mutant version of attB; core recombination site for the Gateway® BP reaction BP Clonase™
   5072..6097    +  CDS            HygR: aminoglycoside phosphotransferase from E. coli; aph(4)-Ia; confers resistance to hygromycin
   6101..6121    -  protein_bind   attB2: mutant version of attB; core recombination site for the Gateway® BP reaction BP Clonase™
   6475..6508    +  protein_bind   loxN: Cre-mediated recombination occurs in the 8-bp core sequence (GTATACCT). loxN sites are compatible with each other, but incompatible with loxP or lox2272 sites. Cre recombinase
   6877..6895    -  CDS            lacZα (fragment): LacZα fragment of β-galactosidase; lacZ fragment
   8048..9931    +  CDS            TIR1: TIR1_ARATH - Also known as FBL1, WEI1. Experimental evidence at protein level: Swiss-Prot protein existence level 1. Auxin receptor that mediates Aux/IAA proteins proteasomal degradation and auxin-regulated transcription. The SCF(TIR1) E3 ubiquitin ligase complex is involved in auxin-mediated signaling pathway that regulate root and hypocotyl growth, lateral root formation, cell elongation, and gravitropism. Appears to allow pericycle cells to overcome G2 arrest prior to lateral root development. Plays a role in ethylene signaling in roots. Confers sensitivity to the virulent bacterial pathoge
  10016..10870   +  CDS            mTagBFP2: mTagBFP2 is a basic (constitutively fluorescent) blue fluorescent protein published in 2011, derived from Entacmaea quadricolor. It is reported to be a very rapidly-maturing monomer with very low acid sensitivity.
  10871..11001   +  CDS            mini-AID (fragment): minimal degron from the auxin-responsive IAA17 protein of Arabidopsis thaliana (Kubota et al., 2013) acts as an auxin-inducible degron (AID) in the presence of TIR1
  11038..11361   +  terminator     tbb-2 terminator: tbb-2; transcription terminator for the C. elegans tubulin beta-2 gene
  12325..12460   +  CDS            lacZα (fragment): LacZα fragment of β-galactosidase; lacZ fragment
  12466..12565   -  misc_feature   bom (fragment): basis of mobility region from pBR322
  12667..12702   -  CDS            rop (fragment): Rop protein, which maintains plasmids at low copy number; rop
  12797..12901   +  promoter       AmpR promoter: bla
  12902..13762   +  CDS            AmpR: β-lactamase; bla; confers resistance to ampicillin, carbenicillin, and related antibiotics
  13933..14521   +  rep_origin     ori: high-copy-number ColE1/pMB1/pBR322/pUC origin of replication
>Addgene plasmid #172902 | pTD81 | depositor full sequence | sequence record 335481 | pTD81 sequence 14671 bps
CTGTCGGATTATGGGCTCTTCTTTTATCCTCTACTTTCTTTCTAGAAAATGCAAATGTTGAGTCAGAAAT
TGCTGAATGGAGTACAACTGCAATGGGTTTAGCTTATGTTTCTGGAACAATTACTGGTGGAATTGTGATT
GAAAAGTAAGGTTATATTTCATTTCAATAAATGTTACCACAGTATAACAAAAACAAGTTACATTGTTCAG
AGTATGTCTGAATGTATTATTATTATTGTATTTGTGCATCAGTACTGTAGTTGTACTGAAGAAGGGTTTA
AAATAATCTCAACGTTTTTAAGACGAGTTAGTGAGAATACGGTCGCAGTTAGGATGTTTGGACATAGTTT
TATTAGATAATCGTGAACTAACTCACTATAAAAACCCGCTAACTCATTGAATAAGATAGTTTTAAACGTT
CAAAATTTGAAGACAAAATTGTATGAATAAGTTTACAGAGTTGGTCGACGCAAGCTTCTCCTTCTCTTCA
CATTTCTCAATAATTTAGCTCTAATTGCATTCGTATTCTTCGCAAAAATACGTATTCTGATTGACCCGAT
GAAATACGGATGCCTAGTTGCATTGATCATCTACGGTTATACTTATGGGTGAGGTTTTTCAAATATATTT
TGATTTAATCGAATAATGAAATTTCAGAACTGGAGTTGGTCCAATTTCGTGGTTTATATCCTCTGAACTG
GTACCTCAAAAACATCGTAGTATTGCTCAATCTGTGGCATATTCAATGAATACTGTAATGGTGGTTATCA
GTACATTTACAGTATTACCTCTATATTCCGTTATTGGTAGTTATGCTTTCCTTATTCTATATTCAATTCC
TTCATTTATAAGTATGCTTATATTATTTCGCTACTTACCGGAAACCAAAGGACGAGAGATTCATGATATT
GTGAATGAACTTAAAAAAAAATGAAAACCTTTGAAAACGTTCATACGGCCGAAATTTTACTTGATCGAGC
CAATTGAACTTTTGTTAAGACTTACAGAAAAGTGAGAGATTTTGTTACAAAAAAGTGAGAAAAAAGCGAA
AATGAACAGGAAAAAGAAGAAAAATACACCCGAAGTATCATATAAAAATTAAAAAGATTGTTTGACCTGG
CGGAACTTTTTTGCAAAAACTCTGAATATCCATGGCACATGCTTCGTGCAAAACAGGATCCAAATGAATA
TCAACAAGAGATTCTTGAAGACGACGAGCCACTTGCTCAGAGCATTGCTTATCTCGAATGAGACCCTTGT
TAAAATCATTTTTCAAACATTATATGACATTGTCGAAATGTCCTCCTGATTCCATGATGGTAGCAAACTC
ACTTCGTATAACTTCGTATAGTATACCTTATACGAAGTTATCTGCCCTCGATTGTCTATCTTCCATTCTC
ACCAAGTTTCAACAACTTTATTCAGTCATTCTTCTCTGGTTCATTTCCCAACCAATCTTCCCGAATAAAG
CCCATCTGTCCTTTCGGCCACATTCCTCACCTACATCCGTACTCCTTATCTCCCGTTCTTATCCAGTCTT
TTATCGTCTCTGCGTCTCGCACACTGTCTCGTCGGTAATGTAAAAAAAAAACAAAAAAAACTTGAAAACT
TGCGGAAAGATTTCCTAATAAAAGGAGACGAATCCGGTAGGAAATCGACAAGTCTCTGCTTCTCGAAGAC
TAGGTGAGTTACATTTCTTTGGCCGAATTATTTTGAAATCCTAAATTTGATAATTTCAGAGATGTCTGTA
AAACTTGCGTGTTATGTGACGGCTTCGGTCACTGTCGCCACTCTTATGGTATGCTTCATGACCATGTCAA
CCATCTACTCGGAGGTTGATGGATTCAGAGAGAAGCTTGATACCGAGATGAATGTGTTCAGAGTGAGTTA
AATTATATTTTGAATTTTAAATAATTTTTAATTTTCTAGCAATCTACCAATGGATTGTGGAAGGACATAG
TTGTCATCGGAAGATCTAGCAAGCGTGTCCGTTGTCAATATGAAGAGACCAACGCTACCCCAACTCCACA
TGCTGATGGATCCCCATCTGCTCCACCAGGTCAACCACCAGCAGTTCCACCAGTCTTCAACCAGCCAAAG
ACTCCAAATGGAGCCAATGGAAATGGACCAACCTGCAACTGCAATGCTGATAACAAGTGCCCAGCTGGAC
CATCCGGACCAAAGGGAGTTCCAGGAGTTCCAGGACTCGACGGAGTTCCAGGACTTGACGGTGTTCCAGG
AGTTGGAGCTGATGATATCGCTCCACAACGCGAGTCTGTCGGATGCTTCACTTGCCCACAAGGACCAGTT
GGACCACCAGGAGCTCTTGGAAGACCAGGACCACGTGGACTTCCAGGACCAAGAGGACAAAATGGAAACC
CAGGAAGAGATGGACAACCAGGACATCCAGGAGAGCAAGGATCATCCGGTCAAATCGGAAAGATCGGAGA
GCCAGGACCACCAGGAGAGAAGGGACGCGACGCCGAGCATCCAATCGGAAGACCAGGACCAAAGGGACCA
AGAGGAGATCAAGGACCAACAGGACCAGCTGGACAGAACGGTCTTCACGGACCACCAGGAGAGCCAGGAA
CCGTTGGACCAGAAGGACCATCTGGAAAGCAAGGACGTCAAGGACCAGACGGAACCCAGGGAGAGACTGG
ACCAGACGGAAGACCAGGAAAGGATGCCGAGTACTGCCAGTGCCCAGACAAGTCTCCACCATCAGAGGCT
GTCAACGCCAACCGTGGATACAGAAATATCTAAATTGTTGGTGTTTTCTAATAAAATATTTGAGATTCAG
TGAGACTTTTTTCTTGGCGGCACAATAAAGTTTCCTCTTTTTGTTGGGTCACTCAACGAACACAATACAA
ATATTTGAGCGCTCGCATTTTTCTCAACCTTTCGGGTTTAAAGCACTTCAAAATGGAATTGAAGAGAGAT
TGTGAAAGTACATCAGACAGAATCACATTTTGATAGCATTCACTTCACTCAGATGCAAACTTTTCAGTGA
CTATAAAAAGTCATAAAATAATAACATTAAAAAAGCAAATAAATTAGCGAGAGAATTTTTTGACAAAAAG
AAAGAAGAGTGATAGAGAAGAAGGGAATGCTTGAAAGGATTTTGCATTTATCTTAATCACCGTCTTCGAG
AAGACGAACCATGGCGCCAGTTTCAGAATCCAAGTTTCTAATATAGTTCATCACAATGTTGACGTTGGTC
CAACCTCCGGCTTGCATAATCTCTGGGATGGAAACTCCAGCGCGAGCCATGTCACGGGCAGCTCCGACAC
GGGCGGAATGTCCAGACCAAGCCAAGTAACGTTGTCCGGAATCATCCTTGGCTCCGTAGATGAGACGGTG
GGTAGCTTCGAAGATTCCTGAAAATTTATTTTCAGCTTATTCTTAGCTAATATGTTGTTTAAACTTACCT
TCAAGAGCTCGAGTCGAGAGTTGTGATGTTGCACTCGGGGCAGCAACTCCGTTCTTGCGAACACGACAGA
ACAGGTAGTTGTTTGGATCATCGGCGACTCCGGAAACCGAAATCCAGCGCTCAACGAGCTTGGTAACTCC
AAGGGAGAGCGCTTTTTCGACTCCGGCAGTCGAGACCAGCGTTTTTGTACGTCCGATGTGGATGAGCATT
CTTCCTCCGTCTGTGCGACTAATATCCTTGACGCGAATGCGGGCAATTTCGGCGATACGGAGAAGTGTGT
TGTAAGCAATTCCGAGGAAGGCGAGGTTTCGGATGTCCTGGCAACGATCGGAATTTTCCATAAGAGAACG
GACCTGATCGAAGTCGGTTCTGAAAATTTCGTCAAGTCTTAGGATTGAATACATTAATATTTAAACTTAC
CTTTCGAAGGCGAGGGCTTGCTTGGCTCTCTCTCCAGCATCAACATTTTCCTTGCGGATACGTCTCATTA
CGAGAGATACGGCATTAGAATCTGATGGGCGTGGAAGTCCAGATCGGCGATGGAGCATATTGAGCTGTCC
GAGATGTTGTTGGATCGTCTTCACCGCCAATCCACGAGCTTGGAGGTAGAGCAAGTAGTCACGAACGTCT
TCTGGCTCGGCTGGGAACCACTTGCGGTTGTTAAGCTTGCACCAGGCAGCCCAAGAACGGCACACTGAGA
GAAGCATCTTCCAGGTGTGCTCGGAGAAGGCTTGTCTGTCACGGAACATATCCATGAGGTTCTTGCGAAC
TTCATCACTTGTCGCGTCAACTGGAAGTGCTGGAAGATTTTGATGAACAGTGAGAAGATTTGACATATTT
TCGAAGTTTTTTAGATGCACTAGAACAAAGCGTGTTGGCTTCCTCTGAGCCCGCTTTCCTTATATACCCG
CATTCTGCAGCCTTACAGAATGTTCTAGAAGGTCCTAGATGCATTCGTTTGAAAATACTCCCGGTGGGTG
CAAAGAGACGCAGACGGAAAATGTATCTGGGTCTCTTTATTGTGTACACTACTTTTCCATGTACCGAATG
TGAGTCGCCCTCCTTTTGCAACAAGCAGCTCGAATGTTCTAGAAAAAGGTGGAAAATAGTATAAATACCG
TTGAAAATAAATACCGAACAACATTTGCTCTAATTGTGAAATTAGAAATCTTCAAACTATAATCATGTCA
CTTTACCACTATTTCCGTCCAGCTCAACGTTCCGTTTTTGGTGATCATTTTTGCTTTCGTCGTAAATCTA
CACACGCGTCTCTTCCGTGCGAGAGTCCAAGCCAGCAGCCAAATTCGTTGACTGAGTATTCAACGTTTAT
ACGTTGTCGGCAACGAGAAATAGGAAAATGCATCGGGAAATGTTCTTTTTTCGATTTTTTCCAAGGTTTT
GACAAATTTTACCACGAATTTTGCTATGTTTTCAATTAAAAAATATGTTATTCAACTGTTTCTATGAGGA
AAATAAGGCTTTGCATGTAATTTTCTTATTCAGCATAATTTTTAATTAATTTGAATTTTCTGTCCTAACG
TTTATTTTGTTTTCTTGGTTATGACTGATCTGAAATTAATTTTTGAATTTTAAGGTAATATGTCAGGCGG
TGCCGCAAGTTTGTACAAAAAAGCAGGCTCCATGAAAAAGCCTGAACTCACCGCGACGTCTGTCGAGAAG
TTTCTGATCGAAAAGTTCGACAGCGTCTCCGACCTGATGCAGCTCTCGGAGGGCGAAGAATCTCGTGCTT
TCAGCTTCGATGTAGGAGGGCGTGGATATGTCCTGCGGGTAAATAGCTGCGCCGATGGTTTCTACAAAGA
TCGTTATGTTTATCGGCACTTTGCATCGGCCGCGCTCCCGATTCCGGAAGTGCTTGACATTGGGGAATTC
AGCGAGAGCCTGACCTATTGCATCTCCCGCCGTGCACAGGGTGTCACGTTGCAAGACCTGCCTGAAACCG
AACTGCCCGCTGTTCTGCAGCCGGTCGCGGAGGCCATGGATGCGATCGCTGCGGCCGATCTTAGCCAGAC
GAGCGGGTTCGGCCCATTCGGACCGCAAGGAATCGGTCAATACACTACATGGCGTGATTTCATATGCGCG
ATTGCTGATCCCCATGTGTATCACTGGCAAACTGTGATGGACGACACCGTCAGTGCGTCCGTCGCGCAGG
CTCTCGATGAGCTGATGCTTTGGGCCGAGGACTGCCCCGAAGTCCGGCACCTCGTGCACGCGGATTTCGG
CTCCAACAATGTCCTGACGGACAATGGCCGCATAACAGCGGTCATTGACTGGAGCGAGGCGATGTTCGGG
GATTCCCAATACGAGGTCGCCAACATCTTCTTCTGGAGGCCGTGGTTGGCTTGTATGGAGCAGCAGACGC
GCTACTTCGAGCGGAGGCATCCGGAGCTTGCAGGATCGCCGCGGCTCCGGGCGTATATGCTCCGCATTGG
TCTTGACCAACTCTATCAGAGCTTGGTTGACGGCAATTTCGATGATGCAGCTTGGGCGCAGGGTCGATGC
GACGCAATCGTCCGATCCGGAGCCGGGACTGTCGGGCGTACACAAATCGCCCGCAGAAGCGCGGCCGTCT
GGACCGATGGCTGTGTAGAAGTACTCGCCGATAGTGGAAACCGACGCCCCAGCACTCGTCCGAGGGCAAA
GGAATAGACCCAGCTTTCTTGTACAAAGTGGGTCCAATTACTCTTCAACATCCCTACATGCTCTTTCTCC
CTGTGCTCCCACCCCCTATTTTTGTTATTATCAAAAAACTTCTCTTAATTTCTTTGTTTTTTAGCTTCTT
TTAAGTCACCTCTAACAATGAAATTGTGTAGATTCAAAAATAGAATTAATTCGTAATAAAAAGTCGAAAA
AAATTGTGCTCCCTCCCCCCATTAATAATAATTCTATCCCAAAATCTACACAATGTTCTGTGTACACTTC
TTATGTTTTTTACTTCTGATAAATTTTTTTGAAACATCATAGAAAAAACCGCACACAAAATACCTTATCA
TATGTTACGTTTCAGTTTATGACCGCAATTTTTAATAACTTCGTATAGTATACCTTATACGAAGTTATAC
TAGTATATATTTTTATGTTTTCTTTTAAACCTTCCTCCATATTTCTGAATTGAATGTTGTTGCATATTGT
GTGTCCTTATTTCATTTCCATCATCCTTTTGTGTGTTTCCCCCTTCCACCAATTCCCCCCACGTCCTAAT
GAAATGAAAGCGAGAAGATAAATAAACTTGCACATTGTGTTCAGATGAGAGGAGCGGAATACGAATTGGG
AGACGGAAAGAGAAAAAAAAATGTTTAGATTTGGATTGAATTAATTTTTTAGAAAGCAAGAAAAAAAACA
CAAAGAGAATAAATAAATAATAGGAAAAAAAACAAATATTCAGTATTTAAAATTTGAAAATTCAACGACG
TTGGCGTCGATCATCCTGTAAAACGACGGCCAGTGCATGCGATCTTCATCCCTTCAACATTTGGCAGAAA
AGTGCAATTCGTCTTTTACAGGAATTCGATTTCCGATCTCTTGCACAACTCGAGGCGTCACTCCAGATGG
ATTAGGAACTGTTTCCCTTTGTAGTACATGTTGGGTGTGGCGACGTCTTCCGAGTACCTACTATCCTGCA
TATCTTAACGAAGTCGTGTGCGATTATGCGGACACATCGTGTCTGAGTGGTAGTGAAAAGACAGAGAAAG
TGGGGGAAAAAGAAAATACCATTTTTTCAGGATACGCGTCATGCCAAACTGGAACCCAACAGTTGAATGT
GCTACGAAATGACAGCGGGAAATTGATTCCAATATCGGTATCAGCTGGAATCAATTGTGAATGTAGATTA
GCAGTTGGATCAACACTTGAATCACTCGTACTTGGACAAGGAATTTCCAAAGCAATGCCGCCAATTGACA
CAACTAGTACAAAACCACCAAATTTGGCAACAAGCACAACAAGCCATTCCTAATTTATTTGGGTATTTTA
CTCTTGATAATTGTATTAATGATCATTTAATGTTGTTGAATATCACACATTTAACATATTCAATCGAAGA
AATATAACGACGTTCCACAACATCCAGTATACGTCTTCCTCTGTATTGAGTTTTATTCTTTGACATTGTG
TCATGTTTCAGAACATAGAAATATACCAAAGTGTTGAGAAGCATTGTATAATTCAATTGAATCTTTTTCA
GTTTACCTCTTCTCCTTTTTCACCGTTTCCGTCATCAAAACGCCGTTATTCAAGGTGAGATTATGGCGAT
AAATGAATGCCATTCACAAAATTGCAAGACACTATTAAAGAAGAAGAGGTTTAGAGATTTGTACCGATCA
TAGCTTCTTCTGAGAAAGCGACCTTGGCGGCCGTACTTGAAGAGAAGCAATTTTTATCGCCGTAGAAGAT
GTTGCCTGCCACCCACCCTGTACGTTGTTTTTTTGCTTATCAACATCTGAATTTTGTTGTCTTTTGCACC
GCNTACTTTTACTATGGAATTTGAGGAAATATAATATGAATTGAAGAGAATACGCTACCTGTCAAAGAAA
CGTCACGGTTAGGGTAGTATAAAAGGGAAGGGTAACACTGAATAAGGTACCTGGCTTACTTTCAGTCATG
CAAAAGAGAATCGCCTTGTCGTTTCCAGAAGAAGTACTCGAGCACGTCTTCTCCTTCATCCAACTCGACA
AGGACCGTAACTCCGTCTCCCTCGTCTGCAAGTCCTGGTACGAGATCGAGCGTTGGTGCCGTCGTAAGGT
CTTCATCGGAAACTGCTACGCCGTCTCCCCAGCCACCGTCATCCGTCGTTTCCCAAAGGTCCGTTCCGTC
GAGCTCAAGGGAAAGCCACACTTCGCCGACTTCAACCTCGTCCCAGACGGATGGGGAGGATACGTCTACC
CATGGATCGAGGCCATGTCCTCCTCCTACACCTGGCTCGAGGAGATCCGTCTCAAGCGTATGGTCGTCAC
CGACGACTGCCTCGAGCTCATCGCCAAGTCCTTCAAGAACTTCAAGGTCCTCGTCCTCTCCTCCTGCGAG
GGATTCTCCACCGACGGACTCGCCGCCATCGCCGCCACCTGCCGTAACCTCAAGGTAAGTTTAAACATAT
ATATACTAACTAACCCTGATTATTTAAATTTTCAGGAGCTCGACCTCCGTGAGTCCGACGTCGACGAGGT
CTCCGGACACTGGCTCTCCCACTTCCCAGACACCTACACCTCCCTCGTCTCCCTCAACATCTCCTGCCTC
GCCTCCGAGGTCTCCTTCTCCGCCCTCGAGCGTCTCGTCACCCGTTGCCCAAACCTCAAGTCCCTCAAGC
TCAACCGTGCCGTCCCACTCGAGAAGCTCGCCACCCTCCTCCAACGTGCCCCACAACTCGAGGAGCTCGG
AACCGGAGGATACACCGCCGAGGTCCGTCCAGACGTCTACTCCGGACTCTCCGTCGCCCTCTCCGGATGC
AAGGTAAGTTTAAACAGTTCGGTACTAACTAACCATACATATTTAAATTTTCAGGAGCTCCGTTGCCTCT
CCGGATTCTGGGACGCCGTCCCAGCCTACCTCCCAGCCGTCTACTCCGTCTGCTCCCGTCTCACCACCCT
CAACCTCTCCTACGCCACCGTCCAATCCTACGACCTCGTCAAGCTCCTCTGCCAATGCCCAAAGCTCCAA
CGTCTCTGGGTCCTCGACTACATCGAGGACGCCGGACTCGAGGTCCTCGCCTCCACCTGCAAGGACCTCC
GTGAGCTCCGTGTCTTCCCATCCGAGCCATTCGTCATGGAGCCAAACGTCGCCCTCACCGAGCAAGGACT
CGTCTCCGTCTCCATGGGATGCCCAAAGCTCGAGTCCGTCCTCTACTTCTGCCGTCAAATGACCAACGCC
GCCCTCATCACCATCGCCCGTAACCGTCCAAACATGACCCGTTTCCGTCTCTGCATCATCGAGCCAAAGG
CCCCAGACTACCTCACCCTCGAGCCACTCGACATCGGATTCGGAGCCATCGTCGAGCACTGCAAGGACCT
CCGTCGTCTCTCCCTCTCCGGACTCCTCACCGACAAGGTCTTCGAGTACATCGGAACCTACGCCAAGAAG
ATGGAGATGCTCTCCGTCGCCTTCGCCGGAGACTCCGACCTCGGACTCCACCACGTCCTCTCCGGATGCG
ACTCCCTCCGTAAGCTCGAGATCCGTGACTGCCCATTCGGAGACAAGGCCCTCCTCGCCAACGCCTCCAA
GCTCGAGACCATGCGTTCCCTCTGGATGTCCTCCTGCTCCGTCTCCTTCGGAGCCTGCAAGCTCCTCGGA
CAAAAGATGCCAAAGCTCAACGTCGAGGTCATCGACGAGCGTGGAGCCCCAGACTCCCGTCCAGAGTCCT
GCCCAGTCGAGCGTGTCTTCATCTACCGTACCGTCGCCGGACCACGTTTCGACATGCCAGGATTCGTCTG
GAACATGGACCAAGACTCCACCATGCGTTTCTCCCGTCAAATCATCACCACCAACGGACTCGGAGGAGGA
GGATCCCCAGTCAAGCAAACCCTCAACTTCGACCTCCTCAAGCTCGCCGGAGACGTCGAGTCCAACCCAG
GACCAATGGTTTCGGAATTGATTAAGGAAAATATGCACATGAAGCTCTACATGGAGGGAACCGTCGACAA
CCACCACTTCAAGTGCACCTCCGAGGGAGAGGGAAAGCCATACGAGGGAACCCAAACCATGCGTATCAAG
GTCGTCGAGGGAGGACCACTCCCATTCGCCTTCGACATCCTCGCCACCTCCTTCCTCTACGGATCCAAGG
TAAGTTTAAACATATATATACTAACTAACCCTGATTATTTAAATTTTCAGACCTTCATCAACCACACCCA
AGGAATCCCAGACTTCTTCAAGCAATCCTTCCCAGAGGGATTCACCTGGGAGCGTGTCACCACCTACGAG
GACGGAGGAGTCCTCACCGCCACCCAAGACACCTCCCTCCAAGACGGATGCCTCATCTACAACGTCAAGG
TAAGTTTAAACAGTTCGGTACTAACTAACCATACATATTTAAATTTTCAGATCCGTGGAGTCAACTTCAC
CTCCAACGGACCAGTCATGCAAAAGAAGACCCTCGGATGGGAGGCCTTCACCGAGACCCTCTACCCAGCC
GACGGAGGACTCGAGGGACGTAACGACATGGCCCTCAAGCTCGTCGGAGGATCCCACCTCATCGCCAACG
CCAAGGTAAGTTTAAACATGATTTTACTAACTAACTAATCTGATTTAAATTTTCAGACCACCTACCGTTC
CAAGAAGCCAGCCAAGAACCTCAAGATGCCAGGAGTCTACTACGTCGACTACCGTCTCGAGCGTATCAAG
GAGGCCAACAACGAGACCTACGTCGAGCAACACGAGGTCGCCGTCGCCCGTTACTGCGACCTCCCATCCA
AGCTCGGACACAAGCTCAACCCTAAAGATCCAGCCAAACCTCCGGCCAAGGCACAAGTTGTGGGATGGCC
ACCGGTGAGATCATACCGGAAGAACGTGATGGTTTCCTGCCAAAAATCAAGCGGTGGCCCGGAGGCGGCG
GCGTTCGTGAAACCAGCCGCCAAGCGTGTCAAGCTCGACTAAGATAAATGCAAAATCCTTTCAAGCATTC
CCTTCTTCTCTATCACTCTTCTTTCTTTTTGTCAAAAAATTCTCTCGCTAATTTATTTGCTTTTTTAATG
TTATTATTTTATGACTTTTTATAGTCACTGAAAAGTTTGCATCTGAGTGAAGTGAATGCTATCAAAATGT
GATTCTGTCTGATGTACTTTCACAATCTCTCTTCAATTCCATTTTGAAGTGCTTTAAACCCGAAAGGTTG
AGAAAAATGCGAGCGCTCAAATATTTGTATTGTGTTCGTTGAGTGACCCAACAAAAAGAGGAAACTTTAT
TGTGCCGCCAAGAAAAAAGTCTCACGTACGGTGCGCGCGATGCCGTATCACAACTGAGAAAAAAGACAAA
ACTTATTGAACAGTGTTCCTTTCAAAAAATTATTTTGTAAAAAATCGAGTTTTTCTCCAAAATAACGCAC
GCAATCAAAAACAAGAAAACTAACGTGTTCTCCTGGGCGTGGAACTCCTTATCAAGATTACCATTATTGT
CTGTCAGAATTGATATTTCAATTATTTCATATCTAGACAAACCCGGGTGTCTTGCATTTATTAGTACTGT
GAGTTTACATACAAACGAGGCTTACTCAGATAACATAGAGTCACCTCTAATTAGCAAAAACCCATTTCTA
ATTAGCTATTTCGACCAGTTCTAAAGTCACCGTAATTAGAAATGGTTTTTGTAGCTTTTCTAATTAGAAA
TGACCCCGAGATAAGTGAAATATGGCATTTTCTGGGTTTTCTAGTAAGAAATGATCCCGCACGTAGTGAT
TCCGCGTTACAAGCCAAATTCAAATTAAAAAAGTATATTACACAATTCAAGTTACATTATTTTCAGGAAA
CAATGGCGAAGAGCAAAGCAGAGATTCAAAAGGAGGAAAGAGACAACAGATATGAACGAAGACTTCTTGA
AAAGAGAAAGAGACATGAGGTGAGTAACCATGATAATAAATAATCAAGTAAGGGCTATAGATTTATAAAT
TCTGGAGTTAACAGTTTCGAAAAAAAGTAGTTTTCATATGTGCGAAGGAATATCAAAAATAGGGGAATAG
CCTAAACGAGTGAGAAAATTAAATGTTTGTTATTTTTTCAAAAATGTCTGCAGGGCCGTTATCCTTTCAA
ATGCACTCTATCAAACATAGATCATATCCATCATATCTTATCCAGAATTTATATCATATCCAAGATTGAG
AGCGTTTCAAGGAAAATCTCAAACAACCATACAATTTTGTAGATCGACAACAAGGCCTCCACTTCTTCCA
CGTGACGTCGTGACTGGGAAAACCCTGGCGTTACCCAACTTAATCGCCTTGCAGCACATCCCCCTTTCGC
CAGCTGGCGTAATAGCGAAGAGGCCCGCACCGATCGCCCTTCCCAACAGTTGCGCAGCCTGAATGGCGAA
TGGCGCCTGATGCGGTATTTTCTCCTTACGCATCTGTGCGGTATTTCACACCGCATATGGTGCACTCTCA
GTACAATCTGCTCTGATGCCGCATAGTTAAGCCAGCCCCGACACCCGCCAACACCCGCTGACGCGCCCTG
ACGGGCTTGTCTGCTCCCGGCATCCGCTTACAGACAAGCTGTGACCGTCTCCGGGAGCTGCATGTGTCAG
AGGTTTTCACCGTCATCACCGAAACGCGCGAGACGAAAGGGCCTCGTGATACGCCTATTTTTATAGGTTA
ATGTCATGATAATAATGGTTTCTTAGACGTCAGGTGGCACTTTTCGGGGAAATGTGCGCGGAACCCCTAT
TTGTTTATTTTTCTAAATACATTCAAATATGTATCCGCTCATGAGACAATAACCCTGATAAATGCTTCAA
TAATATTGAAAAAGGAAGAGTATGAGTATTCAACATTTCCGTGTCGCCCTTATTCCCTTTTTTGCGGCAT
TTTGCCTTCCTGTTTTTGCTCACCCAGAAACGCTGGTGAAAGTAAAAGATGCTGAAGATCAGTTGGGTGC
ACGAGTGGGTTACATCGAACTGGATCTCAACAGCGGTAAGATCCTTGAGAGTTTTCGCCCCGAAGAACGT
TTTCCAATGATGAGCACTTTTAAAGTTCTGCTATGTGGCGCGGTATTATCCCGTATTGACGCCGGGCAAG
AGCAACTCGGTCGCCGCATACACTATTCTCAGAATGACTTGGTTGAGTACTCACCAGTCACAGAAAAGCA
TCTTACGGATGGCATGACAGTAAGAGAATTATGCAGTGCTGCCATAACCATGAGTGATAACACTGCGGCC
AACTTACTTCTGACAACGATCGGAGGACCGAAGGAGCTAACCGCTTTTTTGCACAACATGGGGGATCATG
TAACTCGCCTTGATCGTTGGGAACCGGAGCTGAATGAAGCCATACCAAACGACGAGCGTGACACCACGAT
GCCTGTAGCAATGGCAACAACGTTGCGCAAACTATTAACTGGCGAACTACTTACTCTAGCTTCCCGGCAA
CAATTAATAGACTGGATGGAGGCGGATAAAGTTGCAGGACCACTTCTGCGCTCGGCCCTTCCGGCTGGCT
GGTTTATTGCTGATAAATCTGGAGCCGGTGAGCGTGGGTCTCGCGGTATCATTGCAGCACTGGGGCCAGA
TGGTAAGCCCTCCCGTATCGTAGTTATCTACACGACGGGGAGTCAGGCAACTATGGATGAACGAAATAGA
CAGATCGCTGAGATAGGTGCCTCACTGATTAAGCATTGGTAACTGTCAGACCAAGTTTACTCATATATAC
TTTAGATTGATTTAAAACTTCATTTTTAATTTAAAAGGATCTAGGTGAAGATCCTTTTTGATAATCTCAT
GACCAAAATCCCTTAACGTGAGTTTTCGTTCCACTGAGCGTCAGACCCCGTAGAAAAGATCAAAGGATCT
TCTTGAGATCCTTTTTTTCTGCGCGTAATCTGCTGCTTGCAAACAAAAAAACCACCGCTACCAGCGGTGG
TTTGTTTGCCGGATCAAGAGCTACCAACTCTTTTTCCGAAGGTAACTGGCTTCAGCAGAGCGCAGATACC
AAATACTGTCCTTCTAGTGTAGCCGTAGTTAGGCCACCACTTCAAGAACTCTGTAGCACCGCCTACATAC
CTCGCTCTGCTAATCCTGTTACCAGTGGCTGCTGCCAGTGGCGATAAGTCGTGTCTTACCGGGTTGGACT
CAAGACGATAGTTACCGGATAAGGCGCAGCGGTCGGGCTGAACGGGGGGTTCGTGCACACAGCCCAGCTT
GGAGCGAACGACCTACACCGAACTGAGATACCTACAGCGTGAGCTATGAGAAAGCGCCACGCTTCCCGAA
GGGAGAAAGGCGGACAGGTATCCGGTAAGCGGCAGGGTCGGAACAGGAGAGCGCACGAGGGAGCTTCCAG
GGGGAAACGCCTGGTATCTTTATAGTCCTGTCGGGTTTCGCCACCTCTGACTTGAGCGTCGATTTTTGTG
ATGCTCGTCAGGGGGGCGGAGCCTATGGAAAAACGCCAGCAACGCGGCCTTTTTACGGTTCCTGGTCTTT
TGCTGGCCTTTTGCTCACATGTTCTTTCCTGCGTTATCCCCTGATTCTGTGGATAACCGTATTACCGCCT
TTGAGTGAGCTGATACCAGCGGATAACAATTTCACAGGGCC
