Features (pLannotate 1.2.2; 22 found; start..end, strand, type, name):
   1109..1324    -  CDS            GSLG1_CAEEL (fragment): Experimental evidence at protein level: Swiss-Prot protein existence level 1. From Caenorhabditis elegans.
   1338..1371    +  protein_bind   loxN: Cre-mediated recombination occurs in the 8-bp core sequence (GTATACCT). loxN sites are compatible with each other, but incompatible with loxP or lox2272 sites. Cre recombinase
   1742..1888    +  CDS            sqt-1 (fragment): SQT1_CAEEL - Also known as rol-5. Protein inferred from homology: Swiss-Prot protein existence level 3. Nematode cuticles are composed largely of collagen-like proteins. The cuticle functions both as an exoskeleton and as a barrier to protect the worm from its environment. This is a collagen critical for organismal morphogenesis. Mutations in sqt-1 can lengthen, shorten, or helically twist the entire animal. From Caenorhabditis elegans.
   1921..2760    +  CDS            sqt-1 (fragment): SQT1_CAEEL - Also known as rol-5. Protein inferred from homology: Swiss-Prot protein existence level 3. Nematode cuticles are composed largely of collagen-like proteins. The cuticle functions both as an exoskeleton and as a barrier to protect the worm from its environment. This is a collagen critical for organismal morphogenesis. Mutations in sqt-1 can lengthen, shorten, or helically twist the entire animal. From Caenorhabditis elegans.
   2804..3127    -  terminator     tbb-2 terminator: tbb-2; transcription terminator for the C. elegans tubulin beta-2 gene
   3136..4266    -  CDS            cre: RECR_BPP1 - Experimental evidence at protein level: Swiss-Prot protein existence level 1. Catalyzes site-specific recombination between two 34-base- pair LOXP sites. Its role is to maintain the phage genome as a monomeric unit-copy plasmid in the lysogenic state. From Escherichia phage P1 (Bacteriophage P1).
   4615..4665    +  CDS            hsp-16.1 (fragment): HSP11_CAEEL - Also known as hsp16-1b. Experimental evidence at transcript level: Swiss-Prot protein existence level 2. From Caenorhabditis elegans.
   5046..5066    +  protein_bind   attB1: mutant version of attB; core recombination site for the Gateway® BP reaction BP Clonase™
   5072..6097    +  CDS            HygR: aminoglycoside phosphotransferase from E. coli; aph(4)-Ia; confers resistance to hygromycin
   6101..6121    -  protein_bind   attB2: mutant version of attB; core recombination site for the Gateway® BP reaction BP Clonase™
   6475..6508    +  protein_bind   loxN: Cre-mediated recombination occurs in the 8-bp core sequence (GTATACCT). loxN sites are compatible with each other, but incompatible with loxP or lox2272 sites. Cre recombinase
   6877..6895    -  CDS            lacZα (fragment): LacZα fragment of β-galactosidase; lacZ fragment
   8047..9930    +  CDS            TIR1: TIR1_ARATH - Also known as FBL1, WEI1. Experimental evidence at protein level: Swiss-Prot protein existence level 1. Auxin receptor that mediates Aux/IAA proteins proteasomal degradation and auxin-regulated transcription. The SCF(TIR1) E3 ubiquitin ligase complex is involved in auxin-mediated signaling pathway that regulate root and hypocotyl growth, lateral root formation, cell elongation, and gravitropism. Appears to allow pericycle cells to overcome G2 arrest prior to lateral root development. Plays a role in ethylene signaling in roots. Confers sensitivity to the virulent bacterial pathoge
  10015..10869   +  CDS            mTagBFP2: mTagBFP2 is a basic (constitutively fluorescent) blue fluorescent protein published in 2011, derived from Entacmaea quadricolor. It is reported to be a very rapidly-maturing monomer with very low acid sensitivity.
  10870..11000   +  CDS            mini-AID (fragment): minimal degron from the auxin-responsive IAA17 protein of Arabidopsis thaliana (Kubota et al., 2013) acts as an auxin-inducible degron (AID) in the presence of TIR1
  11037..11360   +  terminator     tbb-2 terminator: tbb-2; transcription terminator for the C. elegans tubulin beta-2 gene
  12324..12459   +  CDS            lacZα (fragment): LacZα fragment of β-galactosidase; lacZ fragment
  12465..12564   -  misc_feature   bom (fragment): basis of mobility region from pBR322
  12666..12701   -  CDS            rop (fragment): Rop protein, which maintains plasmids at low copy number; rop
  12796..12900   +  promoter       AmpR promoter: bla
  12901..13761   +  CDS            AmpR: β-lactamase; bla; confers resistance to ampicillin, carbenicillin, and related antibiotics
  13932..14520   +  rep_origin     ori: high-copy-number ColE1/pMB1/pBR322/pUC origin of replication
>Addgene plasmid #172902 | pTD81 | addgene full sequence | sequence record 343552 | Addgene Partial NGS Result
CTGTCGGATTATGGGCTCTTCTTTTATCCTCTACTTTCTTTCTAGAAAATGCAAATGTTGAGTCAGAAAT
TGCTGAATGGAGTACAACTGCAATGGGTTTAGCTTATGTTTCTGGAACAATTACTGGTGGAATTGTGATT
GAAAAGTAAGGTTATATTTCATTTCAATAAATGTTACCACAGTATAACAAAAACAAGTTACATTGTTCAG
AGTATGTCTGAATGTATTATTATTATTGTATTTGTGCATCAGTACTGTAGTTGTACTGAAGAAGGGTTTA
AAATAATCTCAACGTTTTTAAGACGAGTTAGTGAGAATACGGTCGCAGTTAGGATGTTTGGACATAGTTT
TATTAGATAATCGTGAACTAACTCACTATAAAAACCCGCTAACTCATTGAATAAGATAGTTTTAAACGTT
CAAAATTTGAAGACAAAATTGTATGAATAAGTTTACAGAGTTGGTCGACGCAAGCTTCTCCTTCTCTTCA
CATTTCTCAATAATTTAGCTCTAATTGCATTCGTATTCTTCGCAAAAATACGTATTCTGATTGACCCGAT
GAAATACGGATGCCTAGTTGCATTGATCATCTACGGTTATACTTATGGGTGAGGTTTTTCAAATATATTT
TGATTTAATCGAATAATGAAATTTCAGAACTGGAGTTGGTCCAATTTCGTGGTTTATATCCTCTGAACTG
GTACCTCAAAAACATCGTAGTATTGCTCAATCTGTGGCATATTCAATGAATACTGTAATGGTGGTTATCA
GTACATTTACAGTATTACCTCTATATTCCGTTATTGGTAGTTATGCTTTCCTTATTCTATATTCAATTCC
TTCATTTATAAGTATGCTTATATTATTTCGCTACTTACCGGAAACCAAAGGACGAGAGATTCATGATATT
GTGAATGAACTTAAAAAAAAATGAAAACCTTTGAAAACGTTCATACGGCCGAAATTTTACTTGATCGAGC
CAATTGAACTTTTGTTAAGACTTACAGAAAAGTGAGAGATTTTGTTACAAAAAAGTGAGAAAAAAGCGAA
AATGAACAGGAAAAAGAAGAAAAATACACCCGAAGTATCATATAAAAATTAAAAAGATTGTTTGACCTGG
CGGAACTTTTTTGCAAAAACTCTGAATATCCATGGCACATGCTTCGTGCAAAACAGGATCCAAATGAATA
TCAACAAGAGATTCTTGAAGACGACGAGCCACTTGCTCAGAGCATTGCTTATCTCGAATGAGACCCTTGT
TAAAATCATTTTTCAAACATTATATGACATTGTCGAAATGTCCTCCTGATTCCATGATGGTAGCAAACTC
ACTTCGTATAACTTCGTATAGTATACCTTATACGAAGTTATCTGCCCTCGATTGTCTATCTTCCATTCTC
ACCAAGTTTCAACAACTTTATTCAGTCATTCTTCTCTGGTTCATTTCCCAACCAATCTTCCCGAATAAAG
CCCATCTGTCCTTTCGGCCACATTCCTCACCTACATCCGTACTCCTTATCTCCCGTTCTTATCCAGTCTT
TTATCGTCTCTGCGTCTCGCACACTGTCTCGTCGGTAATGTAAAAAAAAAACAAAAAAAACTTGAAAACT
TGCGGAAAGATTTCCTAATAAAAGGAGACGAATCCGGTAGGAAATCGACAAGTCTCTGCTTCTCGAAGAC
TAGGTGAGTTACATTTCTTTGGCCGAATTATTTTGAAATCCTAAATTTGATAATTTCAGAGATGTCTGTA
AAACTTGCGTGTTATGTGACGGCTTCGGTCACTGTCGCCACTCTTATGGTATGCTTCATGACCATGTCAA
CCATCTACTCGGAGGTTGATGGATTCAGAGAGAAGCTTGATACCGAGATGAATGTGTTCAGAGTGAGTTA
AATTATATTTTGAATTTTAAATAATTTTTAATTTTCTAGCAATCTACCAATGGATTGTGGAAGGACATAG
TTGTCATCGGAAGATCTAGCAAGCGTGTCCGTTGTCAATATGAAGAGACCAACGCTACCCCAACTCCACA
TGCTGATGGATCCCCATCTGCTCCACCAGGTCAACCACCAGCAGTTCCACCAGTCTTCAACCAGCCAAAG
ACTCCAAATGGAGCCAATGGAAATGGACCAACCTGCAACTGCAATGCTGATAACAAGTGCCCAGCTGGAC
CATCCGGACCAAAGGGAGTTCCAGGAGTTCCAGGACTCGACGGAGTTCCAGGACTTGACGGTGTTCCAGG
AGTTGGAGCTGATGATATCGCTCCACAACGCGAGTCTGTCGGATGCTTCACTTGCCCACAAGGACCAGTT
GGACCACCAGGAGCTCTTGGAAGACCAGGACCACGTGGACTTCCAGGACCAAGAGGACAAAATGGAAACC
CAGGAAGAGATGGACAACCAGGACATCCAGGAGAGCAAGGATCATCCGGTCAAATCGGAAAGATCGGAGA
GCCAGGACCACCAGGAGAGAAGGGACGCGACGCCGAGCATCCAATCGGAAGACCAGGACCAAAGGGACCA
AGAGGAGATCAAGGACCAACAGGACCAGCTGGACAGAACGGTCTTCACGGACCACCAGGAGAGCCAGGAA
CCGTTGGACCAGAAGGACCATCTGGAAAGCAAGGACGTCAAGGACCAGACGGAACCCAGGGAGAGACTGG
ACCAGACGGAAGACCAGGAAAGGATGCCGAGTACTGCCAGTGCCCAGACAAGTCTCCACCATCAGAGGCT
GTCAACGCCAACCGTGGATACAGAAATATCTAAATTGTTGGTGTTTTCTAATAAAATATTTGAGATTCAG
TGAGACTTTTTTCTTGGCGGCACAATAAAGTTTCCTCTTTTTGTTGGGTCACTCAACGAACACAATACAA
ATATTTGAGCGCTCGCATTTTTCTCAACCTTTCGGGTTTAAAGCACTTCAAAATGGAATTGAAGAGAGAT
TGTGAAAGTACATCAGACAGAATCACATTTTGATAGCATTCACTTCACTCAGATGCAAACTTTTCAGTGA
CTATAAAAAGTCATAAAATAATAACATTAAAAAAGCAAATAAATTAGCGAGAGAATTTTTTGACAAAAAG
AAAGAATAGTGATAGAGAAGAAGGGAATGCTTGAAAGGATTTTGCATTTATCTTAATCACCGTCTTCGAG
AAGACGAACCATGGCGCCAGTTTCAGAATCCAAGTTTCTAATATAGTTCATCACAATGTTGACGTTGGTC
CAACCTCCGGCTTGCATAATCTCTGGGATGGAAACTCCAGCGCGAGCCATGTCACGGGCAGCTCCGACAC
GGGCGGAATGTCCAGACCAAGCCAAGTAACGTTGTCCGGAATCATCCTTGGCTCCGTAGATGAGACGGTG
GGTAGCTTCGAAGATTCCTGAAAATTTATTTTCAGCTTATTCTTAGCTAATATGTTGTTTAAACTTACCT
TCAAGAGCTCGAGTCGAGAGTTGTGATGTTGCACTCGGGGCAGCAACTCCGTTCTTGCGAACACGACAGA
ACAGGTAGTTGTTTGGATCATCGGCGACTCCGGAAACCGAAATCCAGCGCTCAACGAGCTTGGTAACTCC
AAGGGAGAGCGCTTTTTCGACTCCGGCAGTCGAGACCAGCGTTTTTGTACGTCCGATGTGGATGAGCATT
CTTCCTCCGTCTGTGCGACTAATATCCTTGACGCGAATGCGGGCAATTTCGGCGATACGGAGAAGTGTGT
TGTAAGCAATTCCGAGGAAGGCGAGGTTTCGGATGTCCTGGCAACGATCGGAATTTTCCATAAGAGAACG
GACCTGATCGAAGTCGGTTCTGAAAATTTCGTCAAGTCTTAGGATTGAATACATTAATATTTAAACTTAC
CTTTCGAAGGCGAGGGCTTGCTTGGCTCTCTCTCCAGCATCAACATTTTCCTTGCGGATACGTCTCATTA
CGAGAGATACGGCATTAGAATCTGATGGGCGTGGAAGTCCAGATCGGCGATGGAGCATATTGAGCTGTCC
GAGATGTTGTTGGATCGTCTTCACCGCCAATCCACGAGCTTGGAGGTAGAGCAAGTAGTCACGAACGTCT
TCTGGCTCGGCTGGGAACCACTTGCGGTTGTTAAGCTTGCACCAGGCAGCCCAAGAACGGCACACTGAGA
GAAGCATCTTCCAGGTGTGCTCGGAGAAGGCTTGTCTGTCACGGAACATATCCATGAGGTTCTTGCGAAC
TTCATCACTTGTCGCGTCAACTGGAAGTGCTGGAAGATTTTGATGAACAGTGAGAAGATTTGACATATTT
TCGAAGTTTTTTAGATGCACTAGAACAAAGCGTGTTGGCTTCCTCTGAGCCCGCTTTCCTTATATACCCG
CATTCTGCAGCCTTACAGAATGTTCTAGAAGGTCCTAGATGCATTCGTTTGAAAATACTCCCGGTGGGTG
CAAAGAGACGCAGACGGAAAATGTATCTGGGTCTCTTTATTGTGTACACTACTTTTCCATGTACCGAATG
TGAGTCGCCCTCCTTTTGCAACAAGCAGCTCGAATGTTCTAGAAAAAGGTGGAAAATAGTATAAATACCG
TTGAAAATAAATACCGAACAACATTTGCTCTAATTGTGAAATTAGAAATCTTCAAACTATAATCATGTCA
CTTTACCACTATTTCCGTCCAGCTCAACGTTCCGTTTTTGGTGATCATTTTTGCTTTCGTCGTAAATCTA
CACACGCGTCTCTTCCGTGCGAGAGTCCAAGCCAGCAGCCAAATTCGTTGACTGAGTATTCAACGTTTAT
ACGTTGTCGGCAACGAGAAATAGGAAAATGCATCGGGAAATGTTCTTTTTTCGATTTTTTCCAAGGTTTT
GACAAATTTTACCACGAATTTTGCTATGTTTTCAATTAAAAAATATGTTATTCAACTGTTTCTATGAGGA
AAATAAGGCTTTGCATGTAATTTTCTTATTCAGCATAATTTTTAATTAATTTGAATTTTCTGTCCTAACG
TTTATTTTGTTTTCTTGGTTATGACTGATCTGAAATTAATTTTTGAATTTTAAGGTAATATGTCAGGCGG
TGCCGCAAGTTTGTACAAAAAAGCAGGCTCCATGAAAAAGCCTGAACTCACCGCGACGTCTGTCGAGAAG
TTTCTGATCGAAAAGTTCGACAGCGTCTCCGACCTGATGCAGCTCTCGGAGGGCGAAGAATCTCGTGCTT
TCAGCTTCGATGTAGGAGGGCGTGGATATGTCCTGCGGGTAAATAGCTGCGCCGATGGTTTCTACAAAGA
TCGTTATGTTTATCGGCACTTTGCATCGGCCGCGCTCCCGATTCCGGAAGTGCTTGACATTGGGGAATTC
AGCGAGAGCCTGACCTATTGCATCTCCCGCCGTGCACAGGGTGTCACGTTGCAAGACCTGCCTGAAACCG
AACTGCCCGCTGTTCTGCAGCCGGTCGCGGAGGCCATGGATGCGATCGCTGCGGCCGATCTTAGCCAGAC
GAGCGGGTTCGGCCCATTCGGACCGCAAGGAATCGGTCAATACACTACATGGCGTGATTTCATATGCGCG
ATTGCTGATCCCCATGTGTATCACTGGCAAACTGTGATGGACGACACCGTCAGTGCGTCCGTCGCGCAGG
CTCTCGATGAGCTGATGCTTTGGGCCGAGGACTGCCCCGAAGTCCGGCACCTCGTGCACGCGGATTTCGG
CTCCAACAATGTCCTGACGGACAATGGCCGCATAACAGCGGTCATTGACTGGAGCGAGGCGATGTTCGGG
GATTCCCAATACGAGGTCGCCAACATCTTCTTCTGGAGGCCGTGGTTGGCTTGTATGGAGCAGCAGACGC
GCTACTTCGAGCGGAGGCATCCGGAGCTTGCAGGATCGCCGCGGCTCCGGGCGTATATGCTCCGCATTGG
TCTTGACCAACTCTATCAGAGCTTGGTTGACGGCAATTTCGATGATGCAGCTTGGGCGCAGGGTCGATGC
GACGCAATCGTCCGATCCGGAGCCGGGACTGTCGGGCGTACACAAATCGCCCGCAGAAGCGCGGCCGTCT
GGACCGATGGCTGTGTAGAAGTACTCGCCGATAGTGGAAACCGACGCCCCAGCACTCGTCCGAGGGCAAA
GGAATAGACCCAGCTTTCTTGTACAAAGTGGGTCCAATTACTCTTCAACATCCCTACATGCTCTTTCTCC
CTGTGCTCCCACCCCCTATTTTTGTTATTATCAAAAAACTTCTCTTAATTTCTTTGTTTTTTAGCTTCTT
TTAAGTCACCTCTAACAATGAAATTGTGTAGATTCAAAAATAGAATTAATTCGTAATAAAAAGTCGAAAA
AAATTGTGCTCCCTCCCCCCATTAATAATAATTCTATCCCAAAATCTACACAATGTTCTGTGTACACTTC
TTATGTTTTTTACTTCTGATAAATTTTTTTGAAACATCATAGAAAAAACCGCACACAAAATACCTTATCA
TATGTTACGTTTCAGTTTATGACCGCAATTTTTAATAACTTCGTATAGTATACCTTATACGAAGTTATAC
TAGTATATATTTTTATGTTTTCTTTTAAACCTTCCTCCATATTTCTGAATTGAATGTTGTTGCATATTGT
GTGTCCTTATTTCATTTCCATCATCCTTTTGTGTGTTTCCCCCTTCCACCAATTCCCCCCACGTCCTAAT
GAAATGAAAGCGAGAAGATAAATAAACTTGCACATTGTGTTCAGATGAGAGGAGCGGAATACGAATTGGG
AGACGGAAAGAGAAAAAAAAATGTTTAGATTTGGATTGAATTAATTTTTTAGAAAGCAAGAAAAAAAACA
CAAAGAGAATAAATAAATAATAGGAAAAAAAACAAATATTCAGTATTTAAAATTTGAAAATTCAACGACG
TTGGCGTCGATCATCCTGTAAAACGACGGCCAGTGCATGGATCTTCATCCCTTCAACATTTGGCAGAAAA
GTGCAATTCGTCTTTTACAGGAATTCGATTTCCGATCTCTTGCACAACTCGAGGCGTCACTCCAGATGGA
TTAGGAACTGTTTCCCTTTGTAGTACATGTTGGGTGTGGCGACGTCTTCCGAGTACCTACTATCCTGCAT
ATCTTAACGAAGTCGTGTGCGATTATGCGGACACATCGTGTCTGAGTGGTAGTGAAAAGACAGAGAAAGT
GGGGGAAAAAGAAAATACCATTTTTTCAGGATACGCGTCATGCCAAACTGGAACCCAACAGTTGAATGTG
CTACGAAATGACAGCGGGAAATTGATTCCAATATCGGTATCAGCTGGAATCAATTGTGAATGTAGATTAG
CAGTTGGATCAACACTTGAATCACTCGTACTTGGACAAGGAATTTCCAAAGCAATGCCGCCAATTGACAC
AACTAGTACAAAACCACCAAATTTGGCAACAAGCACAACAAGCCATTCCTAATTTATTTGGGTATTTTAC
TCTTGATAATTGTATTAATGATCATTTAATGTTGTTGAATATCACACATTTAACATATTCAATCGAAGAA
ATATAACGACGTTCCACAACATCCAGTATACGTCTTCCTCTGTATTGAGTTTTATTCTTTGACATTGTGT
CATGTTTCAGAACATAGAAATATACCAAAGTGTTGAGAAGCATTGTATAATTCAATTGAATCTTTTTCAG
TTTACCTCTTCTCCTTTTTCACCGTTTCCGTCATCAAAACGCCGTTATTCAAGGTGAGATTATGGCGATA
AATGAATGCCATTCACAAAATTGCAAGACACTATTAAAGAAGAAGAGGTTTAGAGATTTGTACCGATCAT
AGCTTCTTCTGAGAAAGCGACCTTGGCGGCCGTACTTGAAGAGAAGCAATTTTTATCGCCGTAGAAGATG
TTGCCTGCCACCCACCCTGTACGTTGTTTTTTTGCTTATCAACATCTGAATTTTGTTGTCTTTTGCACCG
CCTACTTTTACTATGGAATTTGAGGAAATATAATATGAATTGAAGAGAATACGCTACCTGTCAAAGAAAC
GTCACGGTTAGGGTAGTATAAAAGGGAAGGGTAACACTGAATAAGGTACCTGGCTTACTTTCAGTCATGC
AAAAGAGAATCGCCTTGTCGTTTCCAGAAGAAGTACTCGAGCACGTCTTCTCCTTCATCCAACTCGACAA
GGACCGTAACTCCGTCTCCCTCGTCTGCAAGTCCTGGTACGAGATCGAGCGTTGGTGCCGTCGTAAGGTC
TTCATCGGAAACTGCTACGCCGTCTCCCCAGCCACCGTCATCCGTCGTTTCCCAAAGGTCCGTTCCGTCG
AGCTCAAGGGAAAGCCACACTTCGCCGACTTCAACCTCGTCCCAGACGGATGGGGAGGATACGTCTACCC
ATGGATCGAGGCCATGTCCTCCTCCTACACCTGGCTCGAGGAGATCCGTCTCAAGCGTATGGTCGTCACC
GACGACTGCCTCGAGCTCATCGCCAAGTCCTTCAAGAACTTCAAGGTCCTCGTCCTCTCCTCCTGCGAGG
GATTCTCCACCGACGGACTCGCCGCCATCGCCGCCACCTGCCGTAACCTCAAGGTAAGTTTAAACATATA
TATACTAACTAACCCTGATTATTTAAATTTTCAGGAGCTCGACCTCCGTGAGTCCGACGTCGACGAGGTC
TCCGGACACTGGCTCTCCCACTTCCCAGACACCTACACCTCCCTCGTCTCCCTCAACATCTCCTGCCTCG
CCTCCGAGGTCTCCTTCTCCGCCCTCGAGCGTCTCGTCACCCGTTGCCCAAACCTCAAGTCCCTCAAGCT
CAACCGTGCCGTCCCACTCGAGAAGCTCGCCACCCTCCTCCAACGTGCCCCACAACTCGAGGAGCTCGGA
ACCGGAGGATACACCGCCGAGGTCCGTCCAGACGTCTACTCCGGACTCTCCGTCGCCCTCTCCGGATGCA
AGGTAAGTTTAAACAGTTCGGTACTAACTAACCATACATATTTAAATTTTCAGGAGCTCCGTTGCCTCTC
CGGATTCTGGGACGCCGTCCCAGCCTACCTCCCAGCCGTCTACTCCGTCTGCTCCCGTCTCACCACCCTC
AACCTCTCCTACGCCACCGTCCAATCCTACGACCTCGTCAAGCTCCTCTGCCAATGCCCAAAGCTCCAAC
GTCTCTGGGTCCTCGACTACATCGAGGACGCCGGACTCGAGGTCCTCGCCTCCACCTGCAAGGACCTCCG
TGAGCTCCGTGTCTTCCCATCCGAGCCATTCGTCATGGAGCCAAACGTCGCCCTCACCGAGCAAGGACTC
GTCTCCGTCTCCATGGGATGCCCAAAGCTCGAGTCCGTCCTCTACTTCTGCCGTCAAATGACCAACGCCG
CCCTCATCACCATCGCCCGTAACCGTCCAAACATGACCCGTTTCCGTCTCTGCATCATCGAGCCAAAGGC
CCCAGACTACCTCACCCTCGAGCCACTCGACATCGGATTCGGAGCCATCGTCGAGCACTGCAAGGACCTC
CGTCGTCTCTCCCTCTCCGGACTCCTCACCGACAAGGTCTTCGAGTACATCGGAACCTACGCCAAGAAGA
TGGAGATGCTCTCCGTCGCCTTCGCCGGAGACTCCGACCTCGGACTCCACCACGTCCTCTCCGGATGCGA
CTCCCTCCGTAAGCTCGAGATCCGTGACTGCCCATTCGGAGACAAGGCCCTCCTCGCCAACGCCTCCAAG
CTCGAGACCATGCGTTCCCTCTGGATGTCCTCCTGCTCCGTCTCCTTCGGAGCCTGCAAGCTCCTCGGAC
AAAAGATGCCAAAGCTCAACGTCGAGGTCATCGACGAGCGTGGAGCCCCAGACTCCCGTCCAGAGTCCTG
CCCAGTCGAGCGTGTCTTCATCTACCGTACCGTCGCCGGACCACGTTTCGACATGCCAGGATTCGTCTGG
AACATGGACCAAGACTCCACCATGCGTTTCTCCCGTCAAATCATCACCACCAACGGACTCGGAGGAGGAG
GATCCCCAGTCAAGCAAACCCTCAACTTCGACCTCCTCAAGCTCGCCGGAGACGTCGAGTCCAACCCAGG
ACCAATGGTTTCGGAATTGATTAAGGAAAATATGCACATGAAGCTCTACATGGAGGGAACCGTCGACAAC
CACCACTTCAAGTGCACCTCCGAGGGAGAGGGAAAGCCATACGAGGGAACCCAAACCATGCGTATCAAGG
TCGTCGAGGGAGGACCACTCCCATTCGCCTTCGACATCCTCGCCACCTCCTTCCTCTACGGATCCAAGGT
AAGTTTAAACATATATATACTAACTAACCCTGATTATTTAAATTTTCAGACCTTCATCAACCACACCCAA
GGAATCCCAGACTTCTTCAAGCAATCCTTCCCAGAGGGATTCACCTGGGAGCGTGTCACCACCTACGAGG
ACGGAGGAGTCCTCACCGCCACCCAAGACACCTCCCTCCAAGACGGATGCCTCATCTACAACGTCAAGGT
AAGTTTAAACAGTTCGGTACTAACTAACCATACATATTTAAATTTTCAGATCCGTGGAGTCAACTTCACC
TCCAACGGACCAGTCATGCAAAAGAAGACCCTCGGATGGGAGGCCTTCACCGAGACCCTCTACCCAGCCG
ACGGAGGACTCGAGGGACGTAACGACATGGCCCTCAAGCTCGTCGGAGGATCCCACCTCATCGCCAACGC
CAAGGTAAGTTTAAACATGATTTTACTAACTAACTAATCTGATTTAAATTTTCAGACCACCTACCGTTCC
AAGAAGCCAGCCAAGAACCTCAAGATGCCAGGAGTCTACTACGTCGACTACCGTCTCGAGCGTATCAAGG
AGGCCAACAACGAGACCTACGTCGAGCAACACGAGGTCGCCGTCGCCCGTTACTGCGACCTCCCATCCAA
GCTCGGACACAAGCTCAACCCTAAAGATCCAGCCAAACCTCCGGCCAAGGCACAAGTTGTGGGATGGCCA
CCGGTGAGATCATACCGGAAGAACGTGATGGTTTCCTGCCAAAAATCAAGCGGTGGCCCGGAGGCGGCGG
CGTTCGTGAAACCAGCCGCCAAGCGTGTCAAGCTCGACTAAGATAAATGCAAAATCCTTTCAAGCATTCC
CTTCTTCTCTATCACTCTTCTTTCTTTTTGTCAAAAAATTCTCTCGCTAATTTATTTGCTTTTTTAATGT
TATTATTTTATGACTTTTTATAGTCACTGAAAAGTTTGCATCTGAGTGAAGTGAATGCTATCAAAATGTG
ATTCTGTCTGATGTACTTTCACAATCTCTCTTCAATTCCATTTTGAAGTGCTTTAAACCCGAAAGGTTGA
GAAAAATGCGAGCGCTCAAATATTTGTATTGTGTTCGTTGAGTGACCCAACAAAAAGAGGAAACTTTATT
GTGCCGCCAAGAAAAAAGTCTCACGTACGGTGCGCGCGATGCCGTATCACAACTGAGAAAAAAGACAAAA
CTTATTGAACAGTGTTCCTTTCAAAAAATTATTTTGTAAAAAATCGAGTTTTTCTCCAAAATAACGCACG
CAATCAAAAACAAGAAAACTAACGTGTTCTCCTGGGCGTGGAACTCCTTATCAAGATTACCATTATTGTC
TGTCAGAATTGATATTTCAATTATTTCATATCTAGACAAACCCGGGTGTCTTGCATTTATTAGTACTGTG
AGTTTACATACAAACGAGGCTTACTCAGATAACATAGAGTCACCTCTAATTAGCAAAAACCCATTTCTAA
TTAGCTATTTCGACCAGTTCTAAAGTCACCGTAATTAGAAATGGTTTTTGTAGCTTTTCTAATTAGAAAT
GACCCCGAGATAAGTGAAATATGGCATTTTCTGGGTTTTCTAGTAAGAAATGATCCCGCACGTAGTGATT
CCGCGTTACAAGCCAAATTCAAATTAAAAAAGTATATTACACAATTCAAGTTACATTATTTTCAGGAAAC
AATGGCGAAGAGCAAAGCAGAGATTCAAAAGGAGGAAAGAGACAACAGATATGAACGAAGACTTCTTGAA
AAGAGAAAGAGACATGAGGTGAGTAACCATGATAATAAATAATCAAGTAAGGGCTATAGATTTATAAATT
CTGGAGTTAACAGTTTCGAAAAAAAGTAGTTTTCATATGTGCGAAGGAATATCAAAAATAGGGGAATAGC
CTAAACGAGTGAGAAAATTAAATGTTTGTTATTTTTTCAAAAATGTCTGCAGGGCCGTTATCCTTTCAAA
TGCACTCTATCAAACATAGATCATATCCATCATATCTTATCCAGAATTTATATCATATCCAAGATTGAGA
GCGTTTCAAGGAAAATCTCAAACAACCATACAATTTTGTAGATCGACAACAAGGCCTCCACTTCTTCCAC
GTGACGTCGTGACTGGGAAAACCCTGGCGTTACCCAACTTAATCGCCTTGCAGCACATCCCCCTTTCGCC
AGCTGGCGTAATAGCGAAGAGGCCCGCACCGATCGCCCTTCCCAACAGTTGCGCAGCCTGAATGGCGAAT
GGCGCCTGATGCGGTATTTTCTCCTTACGCATCTGTGCGGTATTTCACACCGCATATGGTGCACTCTCAG
TGCAATCTGCTCTGATGCCGCATAGTTAAGCCAGCCCCGACACCCGCCAACACCCGCTGACGCGCCCTGA
CGGGCTTGTCTGCTCCCGGCATCCGCTTACAGACAAGCTGTGACCGTCTCCGGGAGCTGCATGTGTCAGA
GGTTTTCACCGTCATCACCGAAACGCGCGAGACGAAAGGGCCTCGTGATACGCCTATTTTTATAGGTTAA
TGTCATGATAATAATGGTTTCTTAGACGTCAGGTGGCACTTTTCGGGGAAATGTGCGCGGAACCCCTATT
TGTTTATTTTTCTAAATACATTCAAATATGTATCCGCTCATGAGACAATAACCCTGATAAATGCTTCAAT
AATATTGAAAAAGGAAGAGTATGAGTATTCAACATTTCCGTGTCGCCCTTATTCCCTTTTTTGCGGCATT
TTGCCTTCCTGTTTTTGCTCACCCAGAAACGCTGGTGAAAGTAAAAGATGCTGAAGATCAGTTGGGTGCA
CGAGTGGGTTACATCGAACTGGATCTCAACAGCGGTAAGATCCTTGAGAGTTTTCGCCCCGAAGAACGTT
TTCCAATGATGAGCACTTTTAAAGTTCTGCTATGTGGCGCGGTATTATCCCGTATTGACGCCGGGCAAGA
GCAACTCGGTCGCCGCATACACTATTCTCAGAATGACTTGGTTGAGTACTCACCAGTCACAGAAAAGCAT
CTTACGGATGGCATGACAGTAAGAGAATTATGCAGTGCTGCCATAACCATGAGTGATAACACTGCGGCCA
ACTTACTTCTGACAACGATCGGAGGACCGAAGGAGCTAACCGCTTTTTTGCACAACATGGGGGATCATGT
AACTCGCCTTGATCGTTGGGAACCGGAGCTGAATGAAGCCATACCAAACGACGAGCGTGACACCACGATG
CCTGTAGCAATGGCAACAACGTTGCGCAAACTATTAACTGGCGAACTACTTACTCTAGCTTCCCGGCAAC
AATTAATAGACTGGATGGAGGCGGATAAAGTTGCAGGACCACTTCTGCGCTCGGCCCTTCCGGCTGGCTG
GTTTATTGCTGATAAATCTGGAGCCGGTGAGCGTGGGTCTCGCGGTATCATTGCAGCACTGGGGTCAGAT
GGTAAGCCCTCCCGTATCGTAGTTATCTACACGACGGGGAGTCAGGCAACTATGGATGAACGAAATAGAC
AGATCGCTGAGATAGGTGCCTCACTGATTAAGCATTGGTAACTGTCAGACCAAGTTTACTCATATATACT
TTAGATTGATTTAAAACTTCATTTTTAATTTAAAAGGATCTAGGTGAAGATCCTTTTTGATAATCTCATG
ACCAAAATCCCTTAACGTGAGTTTTCGTTCCACTGAGCGTCAGACCCCGTAGAAAAGATCAAAGGATCTT
CTTGAGATCCTTTTTTTCTGCGCGTAATCTGCTGCTTGCAAACAAAAAAACCACCGCTACCAGCGGTGGT
TTGTTTGCCGGATCAAGAGCTACCAACTCTTTTTCCGAAGGTAACTGGCTTCAGCAGAGCGCAGATACCA
AATACTGTTCTTCTAGTGTAGCCGTAGTTAGGCCACCACTTCAAGAACTCTGTAGCACCGCCTACATACC
TCGCTCTGCTAATCCTGTTACCAGTGGCTGCTGCCAGTGGCGATAAGTCGTGTCTTACCGGGTTGGACTC
AAGACGATAGTTACCGGATAAGGCGCAGCGGTCGGGCTGAACGGGGGGTTCGTGCACACAGCCCAGCTTG
GAGCGAACGACCTACACCGAACTGAGATACCTACAGCGTGAGCTATGAGAAAGCGCCACGCTTCCCGAAG
GGAGAAAGGCGGACAGGTATCCGGTAAGCGGCAGGGTCGGAACAGGAGAGCGCACGAGGGAGCTTCCAGG
GGGAAACGCCTGGTATCTTTATAGTCCTGTCGGGTTTCGCCACCTCTGACTTGAGCGTCGATTTTTGTGA
TGCTCGTCAGGGGGGCGGAGCCTATGGAAAAACGCCAGCAACGCGGCCTTTTTACGGTTCCTGGTCTTTT
GCTGGCCTTTTGCTCACATGTTCTTTCCTGCGTTATCCCCTGATTCTGTGGATAACCGTATTACCGCCTT
TGAGTGAGCTGATACCAGCGGATAACAATTTCACAGGGCC
